>Addgene plasmid #10676 | pMKO.1 GFP | addgene full sequence | sequence record 139182 | Addgene NGS result
CCATGTTCTTTCCTGCGTTATCCCCTGATTCTGTGGATAACCGTATTACCGCCTTTGAGTGAGCTGATAC
CGCTCGCCGCAGCCGAACGACCGAGCGCAGCGAGTCAGTGAGCGAGGAAGCGGAAGAGCGCCTGATGCGG
TATTTTCTCCTTACGCATCTGTGCGGTATTTCACACCGCATATGGTGCACTCTCAGTACAATCTGCTCTG
ATGCCGCATAGTTAAGCCAGTAAGCTTTTTGCAAAAGCCTAGGCCTCCAAAAAAGCCTCCTCACTACTTC
TGGAATAGCTCAGAGGCCGAGGCGGCCTCGGCCTCTGCATAAATAAAAAAAATTAGTCAGCCATGGGGCG
GAGAATGGGCGGAACTGGGCGGAGTTAGGGGCGGGATGGGCGGAGTTAGGGGCGGGACTATGGTTGCTGA
CTAATTGAGATGCATGCTTTGCATACTTCTGCCTGCTGGGGAGCCTGGGGACTTTCCACACCTGGTTGCT
GACTAATTGAGATGCATGCTTTGCATACTTCTGCCTGCTGGGGAGCCTGGGGACTTTCCACACCCTAACT
GACACACATTCCACAGCCGGATCTACACTCCGCTATCGCTACGTGACTGGGTCATGGCTGCGCCCCGACA
CCCGCCAACACCCGCTGACGCGCCCTGACGGGCTTGTCTGCTCCCGGCATCCGCTTACAGACAAGCTGTG
ACCGTCTCCGGGAGCTGCATGTGTCAGAGGTTTTCACCGTCATCACCGAAACGCGCGAGGCAGCCAGCTT
ACCTCCCGGTGGTGGGTCGGTGGTCCCTGGGCAGGGGTCTCCCGATCCCGGACGAGCCCCCAAATGAAAG
ACCCCCGCTGACGGGTAGTCAATCACTCAGAGGAGACCCTCCCAAGGAACAGCGAGACCACAAGTCGGAT
GCAACTGCAAGAGGGTTTATTGGATACACGGGTACCCGGGCGACTCAGTCAATCGGAGGACTGGCGCCCC
GAGTGAGGGGTTGTGGGCTCTTTTATTGAGCTCGGGGAGCAGAAGCGCGCGAACAGAAGCGAGAAGCGAA
CTGATTGGTTAGTTCAAATAAGGCACAGGGTCATTTCAGGTCCTTGGGGCACCCTGGAAACATCTGATGG
TTCTCTAGGGTCGACCCTGTTCCATCTGTTCCTGACCTTGATCTGAACTTCTCTATTCTCAGTTATGTAT
TTTTCCATGCCTTGCAAAATGGCGTTACTTAAGCTAGCTTGCCAAACCTACAGGTGGGGTCTTTCATTCC
CCCCTTTTTCTGGAGACTAAATAAAATCTTTTATTTTATCTATGGCTCGTACTCTATAGGCTTCAGCTGG
TGATATTGTTGAGTCAAAACTAGAGCCTGGACCACTGATATCCTGTCTTTAACAAATTGGACTAATCGAA
GGTACCCTATTACACCCACTCGTGCAGGCTGCCCAGGGGCTTGCCCAGGCTGGTCAGCTGGGCGATGGCG
GTCTCGTGCTGCTCCACGAAGCCGCCGTCCTCCACGTAGGTCTTCTCCAGGCGGTGCTGGATGAAGTGGT
ACTCGGGGAAGTCCTTCACCACGCCCTTGCTCTTCATCAGGGTGCGCATGTGGCAGCTGTAGAACTTGCC
GCTGTTCAGGCGGTACACCAGGATCACCTGGCCCACCAGCACGCCGTCGTTCATGTACACCACCTCGAAG
CTGGGCTGCAGGCCGGTGATGGTCTTCTTCATCACGGGGCCGTCGTTGGGGAAGTTGCGGCCCTTGTACT
CCACGCGGTACACGAACATCTCCTCGATCAGGTTGATGTCGCTGCGGATCTCCACCAGGCCGCCGTCCTC
GTAGCGCAGGGTGCGCTCGTACACGAAGCCGGCGGGGAAGCTCTGGATGAAGAAGTCGCTGATGTCCTCG
GGGTACTTGGTGAAGGTGCGGTTGCCGTACTGGAAGGCGGGGCTCAGGATGTCGAAGGCGAAGGGCAGGG
GGGCGCCCTTGGTCACGCGGATCTGCACCAGCTGGTTGCCGAACAGGATGTTGCCCTTGCCGCAGCCCTC
CATGGTGAACACGTGGTTGTTCACCACGCCCTCCAGGTTCACCTTGAAGCTCATGATCTCCTGCAGGCCG
GTGTTCTTCAGGATCTGCTTGCTCACCATGGTCTCGAGGTCGACGGTATCGATAAGCTTTTTGCAAAAGC
CTAGGCCTCCAAAAAAGCCTCCTCACTACTTCTGGAATAGCTCAGAGGCCGAGGCGGCCTCGGCCTCTGC
ATAAATAAAAAAAATTAGTCAGCCATGGGGCGGAGAATGGGCGGAACTGGGCGGAGTTAGGGGCGGGATG
GGCGGAGTTAGGGGCGGGACTATGGTTGCTGACTAATTGAGATGCATGCTTTGCATACTTCTGCCTGCTG
GGGAGCCTGGGGACTTTCCACACCTGGTTGCTGACTAATTGAGATGCATGCTTTGCATACTTCTGCCTGC
TGGGGAGCCTGGGGACTTTCCACACCCTAACTGACACACATTCCACAGGGTCGACCACTGTGCTGGCGAA
TTCCATATGGGAGTACTAGTACGCGTACCGGTGTTTCGTCCTTTCCACAAGATATATAAAGCCAAGAAAT
CGAAATACTTTCAAGTTACGGTAAGCATATGATAGTCCATTTTAAAACATAATTTTAAAACTGCAAACTA
CCCAAGAAATTATTACTTTCTACGTCACGTATTTTGTACTAATATCTTTGTGTTTGCAGTCAAATTAATT
CTAATTATCTCTCTAACAGCCTTGTATCGTATATGCAAATATGAAGGAATCATGGGAAATAGGCCCTCTT
CCTGCCCGACCTTGTCGACAGATCTTCAATTCCGGCGCCTAGAGAAGGAGTGAGGGCTGGATAAAGGGAG
GATCGAGGCGGGGTCGAACGAGGAGGTTCAAGGGGGAGAGACGGGGCGGATGGAGGAAGAGGAGGCGGAG
GCTTAGGGTGTACAAAGGGCTTGACCCAGGGAGGGGGGTCAAAAGCCAAGGCTTCCCAGGTCACGATGTA
GGGGACCTGGTCTGGGTGTCCATGCGGGCCAGGTGAAAAGACCTTGATCTTAACCTGGGTGATGAGGTCT
CGGTTAAAGGTGCCGTCTCGCGGCCATCCGACGTTAAAGGTTGGCCATTCTGCAGAGCAGAAGGTAACCC
AACGTCTCTTCTTGACATCTACCGACTGGTTGTGAGCGATCCGCTCGACATCTTTCCAGTGACCTAAGGT
CAAACTTAAGGGAGTGGTAACAGTCTGGCCCTAATTTTCAGACAAATACAGAAACACAGTCAGACAGAGA
CAACACAGAACGATGCTGCAGCGCTGCAGCAGACAAGACGCGCGGCTTCGGTTCCAAACCGAAAGCAAAA
ATTCAGACGGAGGCGGGAACTGTTTTAGGTTCTCGTCTCCTACCAGAACCACATATCCTGACGGGGTCGG
ATTCCACATCGACTCCCTTCCTCAGGTCGGGCCACAAAAACGGCCCCCAAAGTCCCTGGGACGTCTCCCA
GGGTTGCGGCCGGGTGTTCAGAACTCGTCAGTTCCACCACGGGTCCGCCAGATACAGAGCTAGTTAGCTA
ACTAGTACAGACGCAGGCGCATAACATCAAACATAGACACTAGACAATCGGACAGACACAGATAAGTTGC
TGGCCAGCTTACCTCCCGGTGGTGGGTCGGTGGTCCCTGGGCAGGGGTCTCCAAATCCCGGACGAGCCCC
CAAATGAAAGACCCCCGTCGTGGGTAGTCAATCACTCAGAGGAGACCCTCCCAAGGAACAGCGAGACCAC
GATTCGGATGCAAACAGCAAGAGGCTTTATTGGGAATACGGGTACCCGGGCGACGCAGTCTATCGGAAGA
CTGGCGCGCCGAGTGAGGGGTTGTGGGCTCTTTTATTGAGCTCTGCTTATATAGACCTCCCACCGTACAC
GCCTACCGCCCATTTGCGTCAATGGGGCGGAGTTGTTACGACATTTTGGAAAGTCCCGTTGATTTTGGTG
CCAAAACAAACTCCCATTGACGTCAATGGGGTGGAGACTTGGAAATCCCCGTGAGTCAAACCGCTATCCA
CGCCCATTGATGTACTGCCAAAACCGCATCACCATGGTAATAGCGATGACTAATACGTAGATGTACTGCC
AAGTAGGAAAGTCCCATAAGGTCATGTACTGGGCATAATGCCAGGCGGGCCATTTACCGTCATTGACGTC
AATAGGGGGCGTACTTGGCATATGATACACTTGATGTACTGCCAAGTGGGCAGTTTACCGTAAATACTCC
ACCCATTGACGTCAATGGAAAGTCCCTATTGGCGTTACTATGGGAACATACGTCATTATTGACGTCAATG
GGCGGGGGTCGTTGGGCGGTCAGCCAGGCGGGCCATTTACCGTAAGTTATGTAACGCGGAACTCCATATA
TGGGCTATGAACTAATGACCCCGTAATTGATTACTATTAATAACTAGTCAATAATCAATGTCAACATGGC
GGTAATGTTGGACATGAGCCAATATAAATGTACATATTATGATATGGATACAACGTATGCAATGGCCAAG
CTAATTCTTGAAGACGAAAGGGCCTCGTGATACGCCTATTTTTATAGGTTAATGTCATGATAATAATGGT
TTCTTAGACGTCAGGTGGCACTTTTCGGGGAAATGTGCGCGGAACCCCTATTTGTTTATTTTTCTAAATA
CATTCAAATATGTATCCGCTCATGAGACAATAACCCTGATAAATGCTTCAATAATTAAGGGATTTTGCCG
ATTTCGGCCTATTGGTTAAAAAATGAGCTGATTTAACAAAAATTTAACGCGAATTTTAACAAAATATTAA
CGCTTACAATTTAGGTGGCACTTTTCGGGGAAATGTGCGCGGAACCCCTATTTGTTTATTTTTCTAAATA
CATTCAAATATGTATCCGCTCATGAGACAATAACCCTGATAAATGCTTCAATAATATTGAAAAAGGAAGA
GTATGAGTATTCAACATTTCCGTGTCGCCCTTATTCCCTTTTTTGCGGCATTTTGCCTTCCTGTTTTTGC
TCACCCAGAAACGCTGGTGAAAGTAAAAGATGCTGAAGATCAGTTGGGTGCACGAGTGGGTTACATCGAA
CTGGATCTCAACAGCGGTAAGATCCTTGAGAGTTTTCGCCCCGAAGAACGTTTTCCAATGATGAGCACTT
TTAAAGTTCTGCTATGTGGCGCGGTATTATCCCGTATTGACGCCGGGCAAGAGCAACTCGGTCGCCGCAT
ACACTATTCTCAGAATGACTTGGTTGAGTACTCACCAGTCACAGAAAAGCATCTTACGGATGGCATGACA
GTAAGAGAATTATGCAGTGCTGCCATAACCATGAGTGATAACACTGCGGCCAACTTACTTCTGACAACGA
TCGGAGGACCGAAGGAGCTAACCGCTTTTTTGCACAACATGGGGGATCATGTAACTCGCCTTGATCGTTG
GGAACCGGAGCTGAATGAAGCCATACCAAACGACGAGCGTGACACCACGATGCCTGTAGCAATGGCAACA
ACGTTGCGCAAACTATTAACTGGCGAACTACTTACTCTAGCTTCCCGGCAACAATTAATAGACTGGATGG
AGGCGGATAAAGTTGCAGGACCACTTCTGCGCTCGGCCCTTCCGGCTGGCTGGTTTATTGCTGATAAATC
TGGAGCCGGTGAGCGTGGGTCTCGCGGTATCATTGCAGCACTGGGGCCAGATGGTAAGCCCTCCCGTATC
GTAGTTATCTACACGACGGGGAGTCAGGCAACTATGGATGAACGAAATAGACAGATCGCTGAGATAGGTG
CCTCACTGATTAAGCATTGGTAACTGTCAGACCAAGTTTACTCATATATACTTTAGATTGATTTAAAACT
TCATTTTTAATTTAAAAGGATCTAGGTGAAGATCCTTTTTGATAATCTCATGACCAAAATCCCTTAACGT
GAGTTTTCGTTCCACTGAGCGTCAGACCCCGTAGAAAAGATCAAAGGATCTTCTTGAGATCCTTTTTTTC
TGCGCGTAATCTGCTGCTTGCAAACAAAAAAACCACCGCTACCAGCGGTGGTTTGTTTGCCGGATCAAGA
GCTACCAACTCTTTTTCCGAAGGTAACTGGCTTCAGCAGAGCGCAGATACCAAATACTGTTCTTCTAGTG
TAGCCGTAGTTAGGCCACCACTTCAAGAACTCTGTAGCACCGCCTACATACCTCGCTCTGCTAATCCTGT
TACCAGTGGCTGCTGCCAGTGGCGATAAGTCGTGTCTTACCGGGTTGGACTCAAGACGATAGTTACCGGA
TAAGGCGCAGCGGTCGGGCTGAACGGGGGGTTCGTGCACACAGCCCAGCTTGGAGCGAACGACCTACACC
GAACTGAGATACCTACAGCGTGAGCTATGAGAAAGCGCCACGCTTCCCGAAGGGAGAAAGGCGGACAGGT
ATCCGGTAAGCGGCAGGGTCGGAACAGGAGAGCGCACGAGGGAGCTTCCAGGGGGAAACGCCTGGTATCT
TTATAGTCCTGTCGGGTTTCGCCACCTCTGACTTGAGCGTCGATTTTTGTGATGCTCGTCAGGGGGGCGG
AGCCTATGGAAAAACGCCAGCAACGCGGCCTTTTTACGGTTCCTGGCCTTTTGCTGGCCTTTTGCTCACA
TGTTCTTTCCTGCGTTATCCCCTGATTCTGTGGATAACCGTATTACCGCCTTTGAGTGAGCTGATACCGC
TCGCCGCAGCCGAACGACCGAGCGCAGCGAGTCAGTGAGCGAGGAAG
Features (pLannotate 1.2.2; 21 found; start..end, strand, type, name):
      2..126     +  rep_origin     RSF ori (fragment): Plasmids containing the RSF 1030 origin of replication can be propagated in E. coli cells that contain additional plasmids with compatible origins.
    131..232     -  misc_feature   bom (fragment): basis of mobility region from pBR322
    238..567     -  promoter       SV40 promoter: SV40 enhancer and early promoter
    584..622     -  misc_feature   bom (fragment): basis of mobility region from pBR322
    724..764     -  CDS            rop (fragment): Rop protein, which maintains plasmids at low copy number; rop
    833..1258    -  LTR            3' LTR (ΔU3): self-inactivating 3' long terminal repeat (LTR) from Moloney murine leukemia virus
   1300..1399    -  CDS            env (fragment): murine leukemia virus gPr80 envelope polyprotein precursor; env; proteolytically cleaved into gp70SU and p15TM subunits
   1410..2129    -  CDS            hrGFP: humanized Renilla green fluorescent protein mammalian codon-optimized
   2133..2159    -  misc_feature   MCS (fragment): pBluescript multiple cloning site
   2160..2489    -  promoter       SV40 promoter: SV40 enhancer and early promoter
   2558..2798    -  promoter       U6 promoter: RNA polymerase III promoter for human U6 snRNA
   2834..3250    -  CDS            gag (truncated): truncated Moloney murine leukemia virus (MMLV) gag gene lacking the start codon
   3317..3591    -  misc_feature   MESV Ψ (fragment): packaging signal of murine embryonic stem cell virus
   3713..3888    -  LTR            5' LTR (truncated): truncated long terminal repeat from Moloney murine sarcoma virus
   3889..4092    -  promoter       CMV promoter: human cytomegalovirus (CMV) immediate early promoter
   4093..4472    -  enhancer       CMV enhancer: human cytomegalovirus immediate early enhancer
   4658..4745    +  promoter       AmpR promoter (fragment): bla
   4746..4842    +  rep_origin     M13 ori (fragment): M13 bacteriophage origin of replication; arrow indicates direction of (+) strand synthesis
   4868..4972    +  promoter       AmpR promoter: bla
   4973..5833    +  CDS            AmpR: β-lactamase; bla; confers resistance to ampicillin, carbenicillin, and related antibiotics
   6004..6592    +  rep_origin     ori: high-copy-number ColE1/pMB1/pBR322/pUC origin of replication
