[The description below was written by a language model from this plasmid's Addgene catalogue record and pLannotate feature annotations shown in this document.]
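Description:
pMKO.1 GFP is an empty retroviral shRNA backbone of about 6.7 kb, derived from pMKO.1 puro by replacing the puromycin resistance gene with a GFP open reading frame. It is propagated in E. coli as a high-copy plasmid through a ColE1/pUC-type origin and selected with ampicillin via the β-lactamase gene. The annotation also picks up small fragments of other bacterial elements (RSF ori, bom, rop, M13 ori), which appear to be backbone remnants rather than functional parts, along with a second SV40 promoter copy lying outside the proviral region.

The viral cassette is of the Moloney murine leukemia virus type. A CMV enhancer/promoter fused to a truncated 5' LTR drives transcription of the genomic RNA in packaging cells, followed by a Ψ packaging signal and a truncated gag segment lacking its start codon, which supports efficient encapsidation. The 3' LTR carries a U3 deletion, so the integrated provirus is self-inactivating and expression depends on internal promoters. There are two of these: a human U6 RNA polymerase III promoter, downstream of which a hairpin-encoding oligonucleotide is inserted by restriction cloning, and an SV40 enhancer/early promoter driving humanized Renilla GFP (hrGFP). The record lists no insert, and it does not state which restriction sites are used for hairpin cloning.

The vector is used to make retrovirus for stable RNAi knockdown in mammalian cells. Because the marker is fluorescent rather than a drug resistance gene, transduced cells are identified or enriched by cell sorting, which also allows combination with puromycin-selected constructs.
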