Addgene plasmid #10676: pMKO.1 GFP
Purpose: (Empty Backbone) Retroviral shRNA vector. Derivative of pMKO.1 puro (Addgene plasmid #8452) with GFP instead of puromycin resistance gene.
Depositing lab: William Hahn. Depositing organization: Dana-Farber Cancer Institute.
Backbone
  Vector backbone: pMKO.1
  Backbone size (bp): 6700
  Vector type: Mammalian Expression, Retroviral, RNAi
  Selectable markers: GFP
Growth in bacteria
  Bacterial resistance: Ampicillin, 100 μg/mL
  Growth temperature: 37°C
  Growth strain: DH5alpha
  Copy number: High Copy
Gene/Insert
  Gene/Insert name: None
  Cloning method: Restriction Enzyme
  Sequencing primers: 5′ pLXSN 5'
Terms and licenses: Academic/Nonprofit Terms; Industry Terms: Not Available to Industry
Depositor comments: Replaced the puromycin resistance gene from pMKO.1-puro with GFP for cell sorting. HindIII-ClaI GFP ORF from phrGFP-c (Stratagene) was cloned into pMKO.1 puro.
How to cite: pMKO.1 GFP was a gift from William Hahn (Addgene plasmid # 10676)
