>Addgene plasmid #10676 | pMKO.1 GFP | addgene partial sequence | sequence record 37520 | LKO1-5
TTATATATCTTGTGGAAGGACGAAACACCGGTACGCGTACTAGTACTCCCATATGGAATTCGCCAGCACA
GTGGTCGACCCTGTGGAATGTGTGTCAGTTAGGGTGTGGAAAGTCCCCAGGCTCCCCAGCAGGCAGAAGT
ATGCAAAGCATGCATCTCAATTAGTCAGCAACCAGGTGTGGAAAGTCCCCAGGCTCCCCAGCAGGCAGAA
GTATGCAAAGCATGCATCTCAATTAGTCAGCAACCATAGTCCCGCCCCTAACTCCGCCCATCCCGCCCCT
AACTCCGCCCAGTTCCGCCCATTCTCCGCCCCATGGCTGACTAATTTTTTTTATTTATGCAGAGGCCGAG
GCCGCCTCGGCCTCTGAGCTATTCCAGAAGTAGTGAGGAGGCTTTTTTGGAGGCCTAGGCTTTTGCAAAA
AGCTTATCGATACCGTCGACCTCGAGACCATGGTGAGCAAGCAGATCCTGAAGAACACCGGCCTGCAGGA
GATCATGAGCTTCAAGGTGAACCTGGAGGGCGTGGTGAACAACCACGTGTTCACCATGGAGGGCTGCGGC
AAGGGCAACATCCTGTTCGGCAACCAGCTGGTGCAGATCCGCGTGACCAAGGGCGCCCCCCTGCCCTTCG
CCTTCGACATCCTGAGCCCCGCCTTCCAGTACGGCAACCGCACCTTCACCAAGTACCCCGAGGACATCAG
CGACTTCTTCATCCAGAGCTTCCCCGCCGGCTTCGTGTACGAGCGCACCCTGCGCTA
