>Addgene plasmid #10676 | pMKO.1 GFP | addgene partial sequence | sequence record 135607 | pLXSN5 5'-CCCTTGAACCTCCTCGTTCGACC-3'
CCTCACTCCTTCTCTAGGCGCCGGAATTGAAGATCTGTCGACAAGGTCGGGCAGGAAGAGGGCCTATTTC
CCATGATTCCTTCATATTTGCATATACGATACAAGGCTGTTAGAGAGATAATTAGAATTAATTTGACTGC
AAACACAAAGATATTAGTACAAAATACGTGACGTAGAAAGTAATAATTTCTTGGGTAGTTTGCAGTTTTA
AAATTATGTTTTAAAATGGACTATCATATGCTTACCGTAACTTGAAAGTATTTCGATTTCTTGGCTTTAT
ATATCTTGTGGAAAGGACGAAACACCGGTACGCGTACTAGTACTCCCATATGGAATTCGCCAGCACAGTG
GTCGACCCTGTGGAATGTGTGTCAGTTAGGGTGTGGAAAGTCCCCAGGCTCCCCAGCAGGCAGAAGTATG
CAAAGCATGCATCTCAATTAGTCAGCAACCAGGTGTGGAAAGTCCCCAGGCTCCCCAGCAGGCAGAAGTA
TGCAAAGCATGCATCTCAATTAGTCAGCAACCATAGTCCCGCCCCTAACTCCGCCCATCCCGCCCCTAAC
TCCGCCCAGTTCCGCCCATTCTCCGCCCCATGGCTGACTAATTTTTTTTATTTATGCAGAGGCCGAGGCC
GCCTCGGCCTCTGAGCTATTCCAGAAGTAGTGAGGAGGCTTTTTTGGAGGCCTAGGCTTTTGCAAAAAGC
TTATCGATACCGTCGACCTCGAGACCATGGTGAGCAAGCAGATCCTGAAGAACACCGGCCTGCAGGAGAT
CATGAGCTTCAAGGTGAACCTGGAGGGCGTGGTGAACAACCACGTGTTCACCATGGAGGGCTGCGGCAAG
GGCAACATCCTGTTTCGGCAACCAGCT
